>Addgene plasmid #220770 | pAV-CAG-oScarlet-WPRE-BC6-pA | addgene full sequence | sequence record 439322 | Addgene NGS Result
CTGCGCGCTCGCTCGCTCACTGAGGCCGCCCGGGCAAAGCCCGGGCGTCGGGCGACCTTTGGTCGCCCGG
CCTCAGTGAGCGAGCGAGCGCGCAGAGAGGGAGTGGCCAACTCCATCACTAGGGGTTCCTTGTAGTTAAT
GATTAACCCGCCATGCTACTTATCTACGTAGCCATGCTCTAGGAAGAGTACCATTGACGTCAATAATGAC
GTATGTTCCCATAGTAACGCCAATAGGGACTTTCCATTGACGTCAATGGGTGGAGTATTTACGGTAAACT
GCCCACTTGGCAGTACATCAAGTGTATCATATGCCAAGTACGCCCCCTATTGACGTCAATGACGGTAAAT
GGCCCGCCTGGCATTATGCCCAGTACATGACCTTATGGGACTTTCCTACTTGGCAGTACATCTACGTATT
AGTCATCGCTATTACCATGGTCGAGGTGAGCCCCACGTTCTGCTTCACTCTCCCCATCTCCCCCCCCTCC
CCACCCCCAATTTTGTATTTATTTATTTTTTAATTATTTTGTGCAGCGATGGGGGCGGGGGGGGGGGGGG
GGCGCGCCRGGGGGGGGGGGGGGGGGGGGGGGGGGGGGSGGGGSGRGGCGGRGAGGTGCGGCGGCAGCCA
ATCAGAGCGGCGCGCTCCGAAAGTTTCCTTTTATGGCGAGGCGGCGGCGGCGGCGGCCCTATAAAAAGCG
AAGCGCGCGGCGGGCGGGAGTCGCTGCGCGCTGCCTTCGCCCCGTGCCCCGCTCCGCCGCCGCCTCGCGC
CGCCCGCCCCGGCTCTGACTGACCGCGTTACTCCCACAGGTGAGCGGGCGGGACGGCCCTTCTCCTCCGG
GCTGTAATTAGCGCTTGGTTTAATGACGGCTTGTTTCTTTTCTGTGGCTGCGTGAAAGCCTTGAGGGGCT
CCGGGAGGGCCCTTTGTGCGGGGGGAGCGGCTCGGGGCTGTCCGCGGGGGGACGGCTGCCTTCGGGGGGG
ACGGGGCAGGGCGGGGTTCGGCTTCTGGCGTGTGACCGGCGGCTCTAGAGCCTCTGCTAACCATGTTCAT
GCCTTCTTCTTTTTCCTACAGCTCCTGGGCAACGTGCTGGTTATTGTGCTGTCTCATCATTTTGGCAAAG
AATTGGATCCGAATTCATGGTGAGCAAGGGCGAGGCAGTGATCAAGGAGTTCATGCGGTTCAAGGTGCAC
ATGGAGGGCTCCATGAACGGCCACGAGTTCGAGATCGAGGGCGAGGGCGAGGGCCGCCCCTACGAGGGCA
CCCAGACCGCCAAGCTGAAGGTGACCAAGGGTGGCCCCCTGCCCTTCTCCTGGGACATCCTGTCCCCTCA
GTTCATGTACGGCTCCAGGGCCTTCACCAAGCACCCCGCCGACATCCCCGACTACTATAAGCAGTCCTTC
CCCGAGGGCTTCAAGTGGGACCGCGTGATGAACTTCGAGGACGGCGGCGCCGTGACCGTGACCCAGGACA
CCTCCCTGGAGGACGGCACCCTGATCTACAAGGTGAAGCTCCGCGGCACCAACTTCCCTCCTGACGGCCC
CGTAATGCAGAAGAAGACAATGGGCTGGGAAGCGTCCACCGAGCGGTTGTACCCCGAGGACGGCGTGCTG
AAGGGCGACATTAAGATGGCCCTGCGCCTGAAGGACGGCGGGCGCTACCTGGCGGACTTCAAGACCACCT
ACAAGGCCAAGAAGCCCGTGCAGATGCCCGGCGCCTACAACGTGGACCGCAAGTTGGACATCACCTCCCA
CAACGAGGACTACACCGTGGTGGAACAGTACGAACGCTCCGAGGGCCGCCACTCCACCGGCGGCATGGAC
GAGCTGTACAAGTAAAAGCTTTCTAGAGGCGCGAGCTTATCGATAATCAACCTCTGGATTACAAAATTTG
TGAAAGATTGACTGGTATTCTTAACTATGTTGCTCCTTTTACGCTATGTGGATACGCTGCTTTAATGCCT
TTGTATCATGCTATTGCTTCCCGTATGGCTTTCATTTTCTCCTCCTTGTATAAATCCTGGTTGCTGTCTC
TTTATGAGGAGTTGTGGCCCGTTGTCAGGCAACGTGGCGTGGTGTGCACTGTGTTTGCTGACGCAACCCC
CACTGGTTGGGGCATTGCCACCACCTGTCAGCTCCTTTCCGGGACTTTCGCTTTCCCCCTCCCTATTGCC
ACGGCGGAACTCATCGCCGCCTGCCTTGCCCGCTGCTGGACAGGGGCTCGGCTGTTGGGCACTGACAATT
CCGTGGTGTTGTCGGGGAAATCATCGTCCTTTCCTTGGCTGCTCGCCTGTGTTGCCACCTGGATTCTGCG
CGGGACGTCCTTCTGCTACGTCCCTTCGGCCCTCAATCCAGCGGACCTTCCTTCCCGCGGCCTGCTGCCG
GCTCTGCGGCCTCTTCCGCGTCTTCGCCTTCGCCCTCAGACGAGTCGGATCTCCCTTTGGGCCGCCTCCC
CGCGCGGCCGCACGTCAACGTGGACGTCCTCGTGCAGGTCGTGTAGGTGGTGTTGGTCAACCAGCAGAAC
TACCAGGAGCTGGAGCTCCAGTTGCACTTCAAGGAGTAGCATTCGAGCAGACATGATAAGATACATTGAT
GAGTTTGGACAAACCACAACTAGAATGCAGTGAAAAAAATGCTTTATTTGTGAAATTTGTGATGCTATTG
CTTTATTTGTAACCATTATAAGCTGCAATAAACAAGTTAACAACAACAATTGCATTCATTTTATGTTTCA
GGTTCAGGGGGAGATGTGGGAGGTTTTTTAAAGCAAGTAAAACCTCTACAAATGTGGTAAAATCGATAAG
GATCTTCCTAGAGCATGGCTACGTAGATAAGTAGCATGGCGGGTTAATCATTAACTACAAGGAACCCCTA
GTGATGGAGTTGGCCACTCCCTCTCTGCGCGCTCGCTCGCTCACTGAGGCCGCCCGGGCTTTGCCCGGGC
GGCCTCAGTGAGCGAGCGAGCGCGCAGCTGCATTAATGAATCGGCCAACGCGCGGGGAGAGGCGGTTTGC
GTATTGGGCGCTCTTCCGCTTCCTCGCTCACTGACTCGCTGCGCTCGGTCGTTCGGCTGCGGCGAGCGGT
ATCAGCTCACTCAAAGGCGGTAATACGGTTATCCACAGAATCAGGGGATAACGCAGGAAAGAACATGTGA
GCAAAAGGCCAGCAAAAGGCCAGGAACCGTAAAAAGGCCGCGTTGCTGGCGTTTTTCCATAGGCTCCGCC
CCCCTGACGAGCATCACAAAAATCGACGCTCAAGTCAGAGGTGGCGAAACCCGACAGGACTATAAAGATA
CCAGGCGTTTCCCCCTGGAAGCTCCCTCGTGCGCTCTCCTGTTCCGACCCTGCCGCTTACCGGATACCTG
TCCGCCTTTCTCCCTTCGGGAAGCGTGGCGCTTTCTCATAGCTCACGCTGTAGGTATCTCAGTTCGGTGT
AGGTCGTTCGCTCCAAGCTGGGCTGTGTGCACGAACCCCCCGTTCAGCCCGACCGCTGCGCCTTATCCGG
TAACTATCGTCTTGAGTCCAACCCGGTAAGACACGACTTATCGCCACTGGCAGCAGCCACTGGTAACAGG
ATTAGCAGAGCGAGGTATGTAGGCGGTGCTACAGAGTTCTTGAAGTGGTGGCCTAACTACGGCTACACTA
GAAGAACAGTATTTGGTATCTGCGCTCTGCTGAAGCCAGTTACCTTCGGAAAAAGAGTTGGTAGCTCTTG
ATCCGGCAAACAAACCACCGCTGGTAGCGGTGGTTTTTTTGTTTGCAAGCAGCAGATTACGCGCAGAAAA
AAAGGATCTCAAGAAGATCCTTTGATCTTTTCTACGGGGTCTGACGCTCAGTGGAACGAAAACTCACGTT
AAGGGATTTTGGTCATGAGATTATCAAAAAGGATCTTCACCTAGATCCTTTTAAATTAAAAATGAAGTTT
TAAATCAATCTAAAGTATATATGAGTAAACTTGGTCTGACAGTTACCAATGCTTAATCAGTGAGGCACCT
ATCTCAGCGATCTGTCTATTTCGTTCATCCATAGTTGCCTGACTCCCCGTCGTGTAGATAACTACGATAC
GGGAGGGCTTACCATCTGGCCCCAGTGCTGCAATGATACCGCGAGACCCACGCTCACCGGCTCCAGATTT
ATCAGCAATAAACCAGCCAGCCGGAAGGGCCGAGCGCAGAAGTGGTCCTGCAACTTTATCCGCCTCCATC
CAGTCTATTAATTGTTGCCGGGAAGCTAGAGTAAGTAGTTCGCCAGTTAATAGTTTGCGCAACGTTGTTG
CCATTGCTACAGGCATCGTGGTGTCACGCTCGTCGTTTGGTATGGCTTCATTCAGCTCCGGTTCCCAACG
ATCAAGGCGAGTTACATGATCCCCCATGTTGTGCAAAAAAGCGGTTAGCTCCTTCGGTCCTCCGATCGTT
GTCAGAAGTAAGTTGGCCGCAGTGTTATCACTCATGGTTATGGCAGCACTGCATAATTCTCTTACTGTCA
TGCCATCCGTAAGATGCTTTTCTGTGACTGGTGAGTACTCAACCAAGTCATTCTGAGAATAGTGTATGCG
GCGACCGAGTTGCTCTTGCCCGGCGTCAATACGGGATAATACCGCGCCACATAGCAGAACTTTAAAAGTG
CTCATCATTGGAAAACGTTCTTCGGGGCGAAAACTCTCAAGGATCTTACCGCTGTTGAGATCCAGTTCGA
TGTAACCCACTCGTGCACCCAACTGATCTTCAGCATCTTTTACTTTCACCAGCGTTTCTGGGTGAGCAAA
AACAGGAAGGCAAAATGCCGCAAAAAAGGGAATAAGGGCGACACGGAAATGTTGAATACTCATACTCTTC
CTTTTTCAATATTATTGAAGCATTTATCAGGGTTATTGTCTCATGAGCGGATACATATTTGAATGTATTT
AGAAAAATAAACAAATAGGGGTTCCGCGCACATTTCCCCGAAAAGTGCCACCTAAATTGTAAGCGTTAAT
ATTTTGTTAAAATTCGCGTTAAATTTTTGTTAAATCAGCTCATTTTTTAACCAATAGGCCGAAATCGGCA
AAATCCCTTATAAATCAAAAGAATAGACCGAGATAGGGT
[37 nt withheld, positions 5080-5116]
AAAGAACGTGGACTCCAACGTCAAAGG
[49 nt withheld, positions 5144-5192]
T
[91 nt withheld, positions 5194-5284]
G
[124 nt withheld, positions 5286-5409]
CCCATTCGCCATTCAGGCTGCGCAACTGTTGGGAAGGGCGATCGGTGCGGGCCTCTTCGCTATTACGCCA
G
Features (pLannotate 1.2.2; 17 found; start..end, strand, type, name):
    191..439     +  enhancer       CMV enhancer (fragment): human cytomegalovirus immediate early enhancer
    717..852     +  intron         hybrid intron (fragment): hybrid between chicken β-actin (CBA) and minute virus of mice (MMV) introns (Gray et al., 2011)
    941..1071    +  intron         chimeric intron (fragment): chimera between introns from chicken β-actin and rabbit β-globin
   1069..1131    +  CDS            HBB (fragment): HBB_LEPEU - Experimental evidence at protein level: Swiss-Prot protein existence level 1. Involved in oxygen transport from the lung to the various peripheral tissues. From Lepus europaeus (European hare).
   1137..1832    +  CDS            mScarlet: mScarlet is a basic (constitutively fluorescent) red fluorescent protein published in 2016, derived from synthetic construct. It has moderate acid sensitivity.
   1865..2453    +  misc_feature   WPRE: woodchuck hepatitis virus posttranscriptional regulatory element
   2577..2698    -  polyA_signal   SV40 poly(A) signal: SV40 polyadenylation signal
   2721..2789    -  CDS            large T antigen (fragment): large T antigen from SV40 (simian virus 40)
   2860..2922    +  repeat_region  AAV2 ITR (fragment): inverted terminal repeat of adeno-associated virus serotype 2 inverted
   2940..2967    -  repeat_region  AAV2 ITR (fragment): inverted terminal repeat of adeno-associated virus serotype 2 inverted
   2965..3021    -  CDS            lacI (fragment): lac repressor; lacI; The lac repressor binds to the lac operator to inhibit transcription in E. coli. This inhibition can be relieved by adding lactose or isopropyl-β-D-thiogalactopyranoside (IPTG).
   3204..3792    -  rep_origin     ori: high-copy-number ColE1/pMB1/pBR322/pUC origin of replication
   3963..4823    -  CDS            AmpR: β-lactamase; bla; confers resistance to ampicillin, carbenicillin, and related antibiotics
   4824..4928    -  promoter       AmpR promoter: bla
   4981..5409    -  rep_origin     f1 ori (sequence partly withheld): f1 bacteriophage origin of replication; arrow indicates direction of (+) strand synthesis
   5414..3       -  CDS            lacZα (fragment) (across the origin): LacZα fragment of β-galactosidase; lacZ fragment
   5478..130     -  repeat_region  AAV2 ITR (fragment) (across the origin): inverted terminal repeat of adeno-associated virus serotype 2 inverted
