[The description below was written by a language model from this plasmid's Addgene catalogue record and pLannotate feature annotations shown in this document.]
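Description:
pAV-CAG-oScarlet-WPRE-BC6-pA is an AAV transfer plasmid (5,480 nt in the sequenced record) derived from the related backbone pAV-CAG-Sun1-GFP-WPRE-BC6-pA, with the oScarlet-containing insert placed between retained BamHI and NotI sites. It is maintained in E. coli through a high-copy ColE1/pUC-type origin and selected with ampicillin via the AmpR (β-lactamase) gene and its promoter. An f1 phage origin and short lacZα and lacI remnants are also present in the bacterial backbone. AAV2 inverted terminal repeat fragments flank the expression cassette and provide the cis elements needed for replication and packaging of the cassette into recombinant AAV particles.

The payload is driven by the CAG promoter, which the annotation resolves as a CMV enhancer fragment followed by chicken β-actin-derived and β-actin/rabbit β-globin chimeric intron fragments; the small "HBB" hit just upstream of the coding sequence likely reflects the β-globin portion of that promoter rather than a separate gene. The reporter is the red fluorescent protein oScarlet, annotated as mScarlet. It is followed by a WPRE, which enhances transcript stability and expression, and an SV40 polyadenylation signal. By name, the Projection-TAG barcode BC6 lies between the WPRE and the poly(A) signal, so it would be carried in the 3′ untranslated region of the transcript, but the feature table does not annotate it as a distinct element.

According to the record, the red fluorescence is used to isolate labelled cells, while the expressed barcode identifies the projection, allowing multiplex projection tracing of neurons when differently barcoded vectors are combined.
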