Addgene plasmid #220770: pAV-CAG-oScarlet-WPRE-BC6-pA
Purpose: Expression of oScarlet for cell isolation and Projection-TAG BC for multiplex projection tracing
Depositing lab: Vijay Samineni. Depositing organization: Washington University in Saint Louis. Publication: Projection-TAGs enable multiplex projection tracing and multi-modal profiling of projection neurons. Yang L, Liu F, Hahm H, Okuda T, Li X, Zhang Y, Kalyanaraman V, Heitmeier MR, Samineni VK. Nat Commun. 2025 Jul 1;16(1):5557. doi: 10.1038/s41467-025-60360-w. PubMed 40593543.
Backbone
  Vector backbone: pAV-CAG-Sun1-GFP-WPRE-BC6-pA
  Backbone manufacturer: Samineni Lab (Addgene #220758)
  Vector type: AAV
Growth in bacteria
  Bacterial resistance: Ampicillin, 100 μg/mL
  Growth temperature: 37°C
  Growth strain: NEB Stable
  Copy number: High Copy
Gene/Insert
  Gene/Insert name: oScarlert-WPRE-BC6
  Species: Synthetic
  Promoter: CAG
  Cloning method: Restriction Enzyme; 5′ cloning site BamHI (not destroyed); 3′ cloning site NotI (not destroyed)
  Sequencing primers: 5′ n/a
Terms and licenses: Academic/Nonprofit Terms; Industry Terms: Not Available to Industry
Depositor comments: Please visit https://doi.org/10.1101/2024.04.24.590975 for bioRxiv preprint.
How to cite: pAV-CAG-oScarlet-WPRE-BC6-pA was a gift from Vijay Samineni (Addgene plasmid # 220770 ; http://n2t.net/addgene:220770 ; RRID:Addgene_220770)
